Addgene plasmid #162151: pBEL2066
Purpose: Expression plasmid for MlaE Phe209Bpa mutant for in vivo crosslinking
Depositing lab: Gira Bhabha & Damian Ekiert. Depositing organization: NYU Grossman School of Medicine. Publication: Structure of bacterial phospholipid transporter MlaFEDB with substrate bound. Coudray N, Isom GL, MacRae MR, Saiduddin MN, Bhabha G, Ekiert DC. Elife. 2020 Nov 25;9. pii: 62518. doi: 10.7554/eLife.62518. PubMed 33236984.
Backbone
  Vector backbone: pBAD-His
  Vector type: Bacterial Expression
Growth in bacteria
  Bacterial resistance: Ampicillin, 100 μg/mL
  Growth temperature: 37°C
  Growth strain: DH5alpha
  Copy number: High Copy
Gene/Insert
  Gene/Insert name: MlaFEDCB
  Species: E. coli
  Mutation: MlaF-(6xHis-MlaE, Phe209Bpa)-MlaD-MlaC-MlaB
  Cloning method: Gibson Cloning
Terms and licenses: Academic/Nonprofit Terms; Industry Terms: Not Available to Industry
Depositor comments: Please visit https://www.biorxiv.org/content/10.1101/2020.06.02.129247v2 for bioRxiv preprint.
How to cite: pBEL2066 was a gift from Gira Bhabha & Damian Ekiert (Addgene plasmid # 162151 ; http://n2t.net/addgene:162151 ; RRID:Addgene_162151)
