[The description below was written by a language model from this plasmid's Addgene catalogue record and pLannotate feature annotations shown in this document.]
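Description:
pBEL2066 is a bacterial expression plasmid built on the pBAD-His backbone that carries the complete E. coli mlaFEDCB operon under arabinose control. The five open reading frames (mlaF, mlaE, mlaD, mlaC and mlaB) lie in tandem downstream of the araBAD promoter, and the divergently transcribed araC regulator is present on the plasmid, so transcription of the operon is induced by L-arabinose. Transcription ends at the rrnB T1 and T2 terminators that follow the insert. The plasmid replicates from a high-copy ColE1/pMB1-type origin and is selected with ampicillin through the β-lactamase gene. An M13 phage origin is also present, along with nonfunctional remnants of pBR322 sequence (fragments of bom, rop, the tetracycline resistance gene and its promoter).

The insert encodes the Mla phospholipid transport system, in which MlaFEDB forms an inner-membrane ABC transporter complex and MlaC is thought to shuttle phospholipid across the periplasm. This pathway helps maintain outer-membrane lipid asymmetry. According to the record, MlaE carries a 6xHis tag and the substitution Phe209Bpa, meaning that position 209 is designated for incorporation of the photoactivatable unnatural amino acid p-benzoylphenylalanine. Such incorporation is normally achieved by stop-codon suppression with an orthogonal tRNA/synthetase pair. No such component is annotated here, so it would presumably have to be supplied separately, and the record does not state how the codon is recoded. The stated purpose is in vivo crosslinking. UV activation of Bpa at this site in MlaE can capture nearby molecules, and the His tag allows recovery of the complex, which fits the associated structural study of MlaFEDB with bound substrate.
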