Features (pLannotate 1.2.2; 18 found; start..end, strand, type, name):
     10..294     +  promoter       araBAD promoter: araBAD; promoter of the L-arabinose operon of E. coli; the araC regulatory gene is transcribed in the opposite direction (Guzman et al., 1995)
    328..1134    +  CDS            mlaF: MLAF_ECOLI - Also known as yrbF. Experimental evidence at protein level: Swiss-Prot protein existence level 1. Part of the ABC transporter complex MlaFEDB, which is involved in a phospholipid transport pathway that maintains lipid asymmetry in the outer membrane by retrograde trafficking of phospholipids from the outer membrane to the inner membrane. Responsible for energy coupling to the transport system. From Escherichia coli (strain K12).
   1199..1978    +  CDS            mlaE: MLAE_ECOLI - Also known as yrbE. Experimental evidence at protein level: Swiss-Prot protein existence level 1. Part of the ABC transporter complex MlaFEDB, which is involved in a phospholipid transport pathway that maintains lipid asymmetry in the outer membrane by retrograde trafficking of phospholipids from the outer membrane to the inner membrane. Probably responsible for the translocation of the substrate across the membrane. From Escherichia coli (strain K12).
   1986..2534    +  CDS            mlaD: MLAD_ECOLI - Also known as yrbD. Experimental evidence at protein level: Swiss-Prot protein existence level 1. Part of the ABC transporter complex MlaFEDB, which is involved in a phospholipid transport pathway that maintains lipid asymmetry in the outer membrane by retrograde trafficking of phospholipids from the outer membrane to the inner membrane (PubMed:19383799, PubMed:27529189). MlaD functions in substrate binding with strong affinity for phospholipids and modulates ATP hydrolytic activity of the complex (PubMed:27529189). From Escherichia coli (strain K12).
   2556..3188    +  CDS            mlaC (sequence withheld): MLAC_ECOLI - Also known as yrbC. Experimental evidence at protein level: Swiss-Prot protein existence level 1. Involved in a phospholipid transport pathway that maintains lipid asymmetry in the outer membrane by retrograde trafficking of phospholipids from the outer membrane to the inner membrane. May transfer phospholipid across the periplasmic space and deliver it to the MlaFEDB complex at the inner membrane. From Escherichia coli (strain K12).
   3191..3481    +  CDS            mlaB: MLAB_ECOLI - Also known as yrbB. Experimental evidence at protein level: Swiss-Prot protein existence level 1. Part of the ABC transporter complex MlaFEDB, which is involved in a phospholipid transport pathway that maintains lipid asymmetry in the outer membrane by retrograde trafficking of phospholipids from the outer membrane to the inner membrane (PubMed:19383799, PubMed:27529189). MlaB plays critical roles in both the assembly and activity of the complex. May act by modulating MlaF structure and stability (PubMed:27529189). From Escherichia coli (strain K12).
   3647..3762    +  ncRNA          5S rRNA: Accession: RF00001 - 5S ribosomal RNA
   3766..3852    +  terminator     rrnB T1 terminator: Escherichia coli rrnB; transcription terminator T1 from the E. coli rrnB gene
   3944..3971    +  terminator     rrnB T2 terminator: transcription terminator T2 from the E. coli rrnB gene
   3990..4081    +  promoter       AmpR promoter: bla
   4082..4942    +  CDS            AmpR: β-lactamase; bla; confers resistance to ampicillin, carbenicillin, and related antibiotics
   4984..5364    +  rep_origin     M13 ori (sequence partly withheld): M13 bacteriophage origin of replication; arrow indicates direction of (+) strand synthesis
   5550..6137    +  rep_origin     ori: high-copy-number ColE1/pMB1/pBR322/pUC origin of replication
   6323..6374    -  misc_feature   bom (fragment): basis of mobility region from pBR322
   6490..6529    -  CDS            rop (fragment): Rop protein, which maintains plasmids at low copy number; rop
   6530..6715    -  CDS            TcR (fragment): tetracycline efflux protein; tet; confers resistance to tetracycline
   6725..6743    +  promoter       tet promoter (fragment): E. coli promoter for tetracycline efflux protein gene
   6833..7711    -  CDS            araC: L-arabinose regulatory protein; araC
>Addgene plasmid #162151 | pBEL2066 | addgene full sequence | sequence record 320139 | Addgene NGS Result
CATTCAGAGAAGAAACCAATTGTCCATATTGCATCAGACATTGCCGTCACTGCGTCTTTTACTGGCTCTT
CTCGCTAACCAAACCGGTAACCCCGCTTATTAAAAGCATTCTGTAACAAAGCGGGACCAAAGCCATGACA
AAAACGCGTAACAAAAGTGTCTATAATCACGGCAGAAAAGTCCACATTGATTATTTGCACGGCGTCACAC
TTTGCTATGCCATAGCATTTTTATCCATAAGATTAGCGGATCCTACCTGACGCTTTTTATCGCAACTCTC
TACTGTTTCTCCATACCCGTTTTTTTGGGCTAGCCGAAGGGTGAATTATGGAGCAGTCTGTGGCGAATTT
AGTCGATATGCGCGATGTCAGTTTTACGCGTGGCAATCGCTGCATCTTCGATAATATTTCCCTGACCGTG
CCGCGAGGGAAGATCACGGCGATCATGGGGCCATCGGGCATCGGTAAAACGACGCTACTCCGTCTGATTG
GCGGGCAAATCGCACCAGATCATGGTGAGATCCTTTTCGATGGTGAGAATATTCCGGCGATGTCTCGTTC
GCGCCTGTATACAGTGCGCAAACGGATGAGCATGTTATTTCAGTCCGGGGCGTTGTTCACTGATATGAAC
GTATTTGACAACGTCGCCTATCCACTGCGCGAACATACCCAACTTCCCGCGCCATTGTTGCATAGTACGG
TGATGATGAAGCTGGAGGCCGTGGGGCTGCGTGGAGCGGCTAAACTAATGCCTTCTGAACTTTCCGGTGG
GATGGCGCGGCGTGCAGCGCTGGCGCGTGCGATTGCGCTGGAGCCGGATCTCATCATGTTTGATGAACCT
TTTGTTGGGCAAGATCCCATCACCATGGGCGTACTGGTGAAGCTGATTTCTGAGCTGAACAGCGCGCTGG
GCGTGACTTGTGTGGTGGTTTCTCACGATGTGCCGGAAGTGTTAAGTATTGCGGATCACGCCTGGATCCT
GGCGGACAAAAAAATTGTCGCTCATGGCAGTGCCCAGGCGTTGCAGGCGAATCCTGATCCGCGCGTACGT
CAGTTTCTGGACGGGATAGCTGACGGGCCTGTTCCGTTCCGCTATCCTGCCGGCGATTATCACGCTGATC
TTTTACCAGGGAGTTAAGCCACTCATGCATCACCACCATCACCATCAGCATCAACACGAAAATCTGTATT
TTCAGGGGATGCTGTTAAATGCGCTGGCGTCGCTCGGACATAAAGGGATTAAAACCCTGAGAACGTTCGG
GCGGGCCGGGTTAATGTTATTCAATGCGCTGGTCGGCAAACCGGAATTTCGCAAACATGCGCCGCTGCTG
GTGCGCCAGCTCTATAATGTCGGCGTCCTGTCGATGCTGATTATTGTGGTTTCTGGCGTGTTCATCGGAA
TGGTGTTGGGGCTGCAAGGTTATCTGGTTCTGACCACTTATAGTGCGGAAACCAGTCTGGGTATGCTGGT
GGCGTTATCGCTACTGCGTGAACTGGGGCCGGTGGTTGCCGCGTTGTTGTTTGCCGGGCGTGCTGGTTCG
GCGCTAACCGCAGAAATCGGCCTGATGCGCGCTACAGAGCAACTCTCCAGTATGGAGATGATGGCGGTGG
ATCCGCTGCGTCGGGTTATTTCTCCCCGTTTCTGGGCTGGGGTTATTTCATTACCACTGTTGACGGTTAT
TTTCGTCGCCGTGGGGATCTGGGGCGGATCTCTGGTCGGCGTCAGTTGGAAAGGCATTGATAGCGGGTTC
TTCTGGTCGGCAATGCAAAATGCCGTCGACTGGCGTATGGATCTGGTCAACTGTCTGATTAAGAGCGTGG
TGTAGGCCATCACGGTGACGTGGATTTCGTTGTTTAACGGCTACGACGCCATCCCGACGTCTGCCGGGAT
TAGCCGGGCAACCACTCGCACCGTTGTCCACTCGTCTCTGGCTGTTCTGGGGCTGGATTTTGTGCTGACC
GCATTGATGTTTGGGAATTGAGTTCATGCAAACGAAAAAAAATGAAATTTGGGTGGGTATCTTTTTATTA
GCAGCACTGCTGGCGGCGCTGTTTGTTTGCCTGAAGGCGGCGAACGTGACGTCCATACGTACTGAACCGA
CCTACACGCTTTATGCGACGTTCGATAACATTGGCGGCCTGAAAGCGCGCTCTCCGGTCAGTATTGGTGG
CGTTGTTGTGGGTCGGGTGGCGGATATTACGCTGGACCCGAAAACCTATCTGCCGCGCGTAACGCTGGAA
ATTGAACAACGTTATAACCACATTCCAGATACCAGTTCGCTGAGCATTCGTACTTCCGGCCTGCTGGGGG
AACAATATCTGGCATTAAACGTCGGTTTTGAAGACCCGGAACTGGGGACTGCTATCCTGAAGGATGGCGA
TACAATTCAGGACACTAAGTCTGCGATGGTGCTGGAAGATCTCATTGGTCAGTTCCTTTACGGTAGTAAA
GGCGATGACAATAAGAATAGTGGCGATGCGCCAGCTGCTGCGCCAGGTAATAATGAAACCACTGAACCTG
TGGGTACAACGAAATAATTTCAGGAGAACCGACGC
[633 nt withheld, positions 2556-3188]
TAATGAGCGAGTCACTGAGCTGGATGCAGACGGGTGACACGCTGGCGTTATCCGGAGAGCTGGATCAGGA
CGTTTTGCTACCGCTTTGGGAAATGCGTGAGGAAGCGGTGAAGGGGATTACCTGCATCGATCTTAGCCGT
GTCTCCCGCGTGGATACGGGGGGACTGGCACTGCTGCTCCATCTTATCGATCTGGCGAAAAAGCAGGGCA
ACAATGTGACGCTTCAGGGGGTAAACGACAAAGTGTATACCCTGGCGAAATTGTATAATTTGCCTGCTGA
TGTTCTGCCTCGTTAAGGTACCAAATTCCAGAAAAGAGACGCTGAAAAGCGTCTTTTTTCGTTTTGGTCC
TGGTCTGAGGAATGGTTGTAAGCTTGGCTGTTTTGGCGGATGAGAGAAGATTTTCAGCCTGATACAGATT
AAATCAGAACGCAGAAGCGGTCTGATAAAACAGAATTTGCCTGGCGGCAGTAGCGCGGTGGTCCCACCTG
ACCCCATGCCGAACTCAGAAGTGAAACGCCGTAGCGCCGATGGTAGTGTGGGGTCTCCCCATGCGAGAGT
AGGGAACTGCCAGGCATCAAATAAAACGAAAGGCTCAGTCGAAAGACTGGGCCTTTCGTTTTATCTGTTG
TTTGTCGGTGAACGCTCTCCTGAGTAGGACAAATCCGCCGGGAGCGGATTTGAACGTTGCGAAGCAACGG
CCCGGAGGGTGGCGGGCAGGACGCCCGCCATAAACTGCCAGGCATCAAATTAAGCAGAAGGCCATCCTGA
CGGATGGCCTTTTTGCGTTTCTACAAACTCTTTTGTTTATTTTTCTAAATACATTCAAATATGTATCCGC
TCATGAGACAATAACCCTGATAAATGCTTCAATAATATTGAAAAAGGAAGAGTATGAGTATTCAACATTT
CCGTGTCGCCCTTATTCCCTTTTTTGCGGCATTTTGCCTTCCTGTTTTTGCTCACCCAGAAACGCTGGTG
AAAGTAAAAGATGCTGAAGATCAGTTGGGTGCACGAGTGGGTTACATCGAACTGGATCTCAACAGCGGTA
AGATCCTTGAGAGTTTTCGCCCCGAAGAACGTTTTCCAATGATGAGCACTTTTAAAGTTCTGCTATGTGG
CGCGGTATTATCCCGTGTTGACGCCGGGCAAGAGCAACTCGGTCGCCGCATACACTATTCTCAGAATGAC
TTGGTTGAGTACTCACCAGTCACAGAAAAGCATCTTACGGATGGCATGACAGTAAGAGAATTATGCAGTG
CTGCCATAACCATGAGTGATAACACTGCGGCCAACTTACTTCTGACAACGATCGGAGGACCGAAGGAGCT
AACCGCTTTTTTGCACAACATGGGGGATCATGTAACTCGCCTTGATCGTTGGGAACCGGAGCTGAATGAA
GCCATACCAAACGACGAGCGTGACACCACGATGCCTGCAGCAATGGCAACAACGTTGCGCAAACTATTAA
CTGGCGAACTACTTACTCTAGCTTCCCGGCAACAATTAATAGACTGGATGGAGGCGGATAAAGTTGCAGG
ACCACTTCTGCGCTCGGCCCTTCCGGCTGGCTGGTTTATTGCTGATAAATCTGGAGCCGGTGAGCGTGGG
TCTCGCGGTATCATTGCAGCACTGGGGCCAGATGGTAAGCCCTCCCGTATCGTAGTTATCTACACGACGG
GGAGTCAGGCAACTATGGATGAACGAAATAGACAGATCGCTGAGATAGGTGCCTCACTGATTAAGCATTG
GTAACTGTCAGACCAAGTTTACTCATATATACTTTAGATTGATT
[125 nt withheld, positions 4983-5107]
C
[141 nt withheld, positions 5109-5249]
CCTTTGACGTTGGAGTCCACGTTCTTT
[37 nt withheld, positions 5277-5313]
ACCCTATCTCGGGCTATTCTTTTGATTTATAAGGGATTTTGCCGATTTCGGCCTATTGGTTAAAAAATGA
GCTGATTTAACAAAAATTTAACGCGAATTTTAACAAAATATTAACGTTTACAATTTAAAAGGATCTAGGT
GAAGATCCTTTTTGATAATCTCATGACCAAAATCCCTTAACGTGAGTTTTCGTTCCACTGAGCGTCAGAC
CCCGTAGAAAAGATCAAAGGATCTTCTTGAGATCCTTTTTTTCTGCGCGTAATCTGCTGCTTGCAAACAA
AAAAACCACCGCTACCAGCGGTGGTTTGTTTGCCGGATCAAGAGCTACCAACTCTTTTTCCGAAGGTAAC
TGGCTCAGCAGAGCGCAGATACCAAATACTGTCCTTCTAGTGTAGCCGTAGTTAGGCCACCACTTCAAGA
ACTCTGTAGCACCGCCTACATACCTCGCTCTGCTAATCCTGTTACCAGTGGCTGCTGCCAGTGGCGATAA
GTCGTGTCTTACCGGGTTGGACTCAAGACGATAGTTACCGGATAAGGCGCAGCGGTCGGGCTGAACGGGG
GGTTCGTGCACACAGCCCAGCTTGGAGCGAACGACCTACACCGAACTGAGATACCTACAGCGTGAGCTAT
GAGAAAGCGCCACGCTTCCCGAAGGGAGAAAGGCGGACAGGTATCCGGTAAGCGGCAGGGTCGGAACAGG
AGAGCGCACGAGGGAGCTTCCAGGGGGAAACGCCTGGTATCTTTATAGTCCTGTCGGGTTTCGCCACCTC
TGACTTGAGCGTCGATTTTTGTGATGCTCGTCAGGGGGGCGGAGCCTATGGAAAAACGCCAGCAACGCGG
CCTTTTTACGGTTCCTGGCCTTTTGCTGGCCTTTTGCTCACATGTTCTTTCCTGCGTTATCCCCTGATTC
TGTGGATAACCGTATTACCGCCTTTGAGTGAGCTGATACCGCTCGCCGCAGCCGAACGACCGAGCGCAGC
GAGTCAGTGAGCGAGGAAGCGGAAGAGCGCCTGATGCGGTATTTTCTCCTTACGCATCTGTGCGGTATTT
CACACCGCATAGGGTCATGGCTGCGCCCCGACACCCGCCAACACCCGCTGACGCGCCCTGACGGGCTTGT
CTGCTCCCGGCATCCGCTTACAGACAAGCTGTGACCGTCTCCGGGAGCTGCATGTGTCAGAGGTTTTCAC
CGTCATCACCGAAACGCGCGAGGCAGAAGGAGATGGCGCCCAACAGTCCCCCGGCCACGGGGCCTGCCAC
CATACCCACGCCGAAACAAGCGCTCATGAGCCCGAAGTGGCGAGCCCGATCTTCCCCATCGGTGATGTCG
GCGATATAGGCGCCAGCAACCGCACCTGTGGCGCCGGTGATGCCGGCCACGATGCGTCCGGCGTAGAGGA
TCTGCTCATGTTTGACAGCTTATCATCGATGCATAATGTGCCTGTCAAATGGACGAAGCAGGGATTCTGC
AAACCCTATGCTACTCCGTCAAGCCGTCAATTGTCTGATTCGTTACCAATTATGACAACTTGACGGCTAC
ATCATTCACTTTTTCTTCACAACCGGCACGGAACTCGCTCGGGCTGGCCCCGGTGCATTTTTTAAATACC
CGCGAGAAATAGAGTTGATCGTCAAAACCAACATTGCGACCGACGGTGGCGATAGGCATCCGGGTGGTGC
TCAAAAGCAGCTTCGCCTGGCTGATACGTTGGTCCTCGCGCCAGCTTAAGACGCTAATCCCTAACTGCTG
GCGGAAAAGATGTGACAGACGCGACGGCGACAAGCAAACATGCTGTGCGACGCTGGCGATATCAAAATTG
CTGTCTGCCAGGTGATCGCTGATGTACTGACAAGCCTCGCGTACCCGATTATCCATCGGTGGATGGAGCG
ACTCGTTAATCGCTTCCATGCGCCGCAGTAACAATTGCTCAAGCAGATTTATCGCCAGCAGCTCCGAATA
GCGCCCTTCCCCTTGCCCGGCGTTAATGATTTGCCCAAACAGGTCGCTGAAATGCGGCTGGTGCGCTTCA
TCCGGGCGAAAGAACCCCGTATTGGCAAATATTGACGGCCAGTTAAGCCATTCATGCCAGTAGGCGCGCG
GACGAAAGTAAACCCACTGGTGATACCATTCGCGAGCCTCCGGATGACGACCGTAGTGATGAATCTCTCC
TGGCGGGAACAGCAAAATATCACCCGGTCGGCAAACAAATTCTCGTCCCTGATTTTTCACCACCCCCTGA
CCGCGAATGGTGAGATTGAGAATATAACCTTTCATTCCCAGCGGTCGGTCGATAAAAAAATCGAGATAAC
CGTTGGCCTCAATCGGCGTTAAACCCGCCACCAGATGGGCATTAAACGAGTATCCCGGCAGCAGGGGATC
ATTTTGCGCTTCAGCCATACTTTTCATACTCCCGC
